Addgene plasmid #82907: pDONR223_ARAF_p.S214C
Purpose: Gateway Donor vector containing ARAF, part of the Target Accelerator Plasmid Collection.
Depositing lab: Jesse Boehm & Matthew Meyerson & David Root. Depositing organization: Broad Institute. Publication: High-throughput Phenotyping of Lung Cancer Somatic Mutations. Berger AH, Brooks AN, Wu X, Shrestha Y, Chouinard C, Piccioni F, Bagul M, Kamburov A, Imielinski M, Hogstrom L, Zhu C, Yang X, Pantel S, Sakai R, Watson J, Kaplan N, Campbell JD, Singh S, Root DE, Narayan R, Natoli T, Lahr DL, Tirosh I, Tamayo P, Getz G, Wong B, Doench J, Subramanian A, Golub TR, Meyerson M, Boehm JS. Cancer Cell. 2016 Aug 8;30(2):214-28. doi: 10.1016/j.ccell.2016.06.022. Epub 2016 Jul 28. PubMed 27478040.
Backbone
  Vector backbone: pDONR223
  Backbone manufacturer: Invitrogen
  Vector type: Gateway Entry vector
Growth in bacteria
  Bacterial resistance: Spectinomycin, 50 μg/mL
  Growth temperature: 37°C
  Growth strain: DH5alpha
  Copy number: High Copy
Gene/Insert
  Gene/Insert name: ARAF
  Species: H. sapiens (human)
  Mutation: S214C
  GenBank ID: NM_001654
  Entrez Gene: ARAF (a.k.a. A-RAF, ARAF1, PKS2, RAFA1)
  Promoter: None
  Cloning method: Gateway Cloning
  Sequencing primers: 5′ M13pUC-fwd; 3′ M13-Rev
Terms and licenses: Academic/Nonprofit Terms; Industry Terms: Not Available to Industry
Depositor comments: CLOSED (stop codon immediately follows insert)
How to cite: pDONR223_ARAF_p.S214C was a gift from Jesse Boehm & Matthew Meyerson & David Root (Addgene plasmid # 82907 ; http://n2t.net/addgene:82907 ; RRID:Addgene_82907)
