[The description below was written by a language model from this plasmid's Addgene catalogue record and pLannotate feature annotations shown in this document.]
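Description:
pDONR223_ARAF_p.S214C is a Gateway entry clone built on the Invitrogen pDONR223 backbone and carrying the human ARAF open reading frame with an S214C substitution. ARAF encodes the A-Raf serine/threonine kinase. The clone belongs to the Target Accelerator Plasmid Collection, a set of wild-type and mutant alleles assembled for high-throughput phenotyping of somatic mutations found in lung cancer. The plasmid is about 4.6 kb and is maintained in E. coli at high copy from a ColE1/pUC-type origin. Selection is with spectinomycin through the aadA (SmR) aminoglycoside adenylyltransferase gene, which sits downstream of a fragment of a class 1 integron Pc promoter and a remnant of a gentamicin resistance gene.

The ARAF coding sequence, roughly 1.8 kb, lies between two attL recombination sites, annotated by the automated tool as attL3 and attL2. These sites allow the insert to be moved by LR Clonase recombination into any compatible Gateway destination vector. The record lists no promoter for the insert, so the entry clone is not meant for expression; expression elements, tags and host-specific markers come from the chosen destination vector. A T7 promoter lies just outside the attL2 site and points back toward the insert in antisense orientation. The insert is a "closed" ORF, meaning a stop codon immediately follows the coding sequence, so C-terminal fusions encoded by a destination vector will not be translated. The rrnB T1 and T2 terminators in the backbone help insulate the cloning region from read-through transcription, and the short lacZα and lacI fragments are backbone remnants. Typical use is as a source clone for making expression constructs that compare this ARAF variant with the wild-type allele in functional assays.
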