Features (pLannotate 1.2.2; 12 found; start..end, strand, type, name):
     38..74      -  CDS            lacZα (fragment): LacZα fragment of β-galactosidase; lacZ fragment
     91..186     +  protein_bind   attL3: mutant version of attL; recombination site for the Gateway® LR reaction LR Clonase™
    189..2006    +  CDS            ARAF: ARAF_HUMAN - Also known as ARAF1, PKS, PKS2. Experimental evidence at protein level: Swiss-Prot protein existence level 1. [Isoform 2]: Serves as a positive regulator of myogenic differentiation by inducing cell cycle arrest, the expression of myogenin and other muscle-specific proteins, and myotube formation. From Homo sapiens (Human).
   2010..2108    -  protein_bind   attL2: mutant version of attL; recombination site for the Gateway® LR reaction LR Clonase™
   2126..2144    -  promoter       T7 promoter: promoter for bacteriophage T7 RNA polymerase
   2334..2357    +  promoter       Pc promoter (fragment): intI1 (promoter lies within the coding sequence); class 1 integron promoter
   2533..2589    +  CDS            GmR (fragment): gentamycin acetyltransferase; aacC1; confers resistance to gentamycin
   2596..3387    +  CDS            SmR: aminoglycoside adenylyltransferase (Murphy, 1985); aadA; confers resistance to spectinomycin and streptomycin
   3480..4068    +  rep_origin     ori: high-copy-number ColE1/pMB1/pBR322/pUC origin of replication
   4251..4343    +  CDS            lacI (fragment): lac repressor; lacI; The lac repressor binds to the lac operator to inhibit transcription in E. coli. This inhibition can be relieved by adding lactose or isopropyl-β-D-thiogalactopyranoside (IPTG).
   4398..4425    -  terminator     rrnB T2 terminator: transcription terminator T2 from the E. coli rrnB gene
   4557..4600    +  terminator     rrnB T1 terminator: Escherichia coli rrnB; transcription terminator T1 from the E. coli rrnB gene
>Addgene plasmid #82907 | pDONR223_ARAF_p.S214C | addgene full sequence | sequence record 161688 | Addgene NGS Result
GGCAGTTCCCTACTCTCGCGTTAACGCTAGCATGGATGTTTTCCCAGTCACGACGTTGTAAAACGACGGC
CAGTCTTAAGCTCGGGCCCCAAATAATGATTTTATTTTGACTGATAGTGACCTGTTCGTTGCAACAAATT
GATGAGCAATGCTTTTTTATAATGCCAACTTTGTACAAAAAAGTTGGCATGGAGCCACCACGGGGCCCCC
CTGCCAATGGGGCCGAGCCATCCCGGGCAGTGGGCACCGTCAAAGTATACCTGCCCAACAAGCAACGCAC
GGTGGTGACTGTCCGGGATGGCATGAGTGTCTACGACTCTCTAGACAAGGCCCTGAAGGTGCGGGGTCTA
AATCAGGACTGCTGTGTGGTCTACCGACTCATCAAGGGACGAAAGACGGTCACTGCCTGGGACACAGCCA
TTGCTCCCCTGGATGGCGAGGAGCTCATTGTCGAGGTCCTTGAAGATGTCCCGCTGACCATGCACAATTT
TGTACGGAAGACCTTCTTCAGCCTGGCGTTCTGTGACTTCTGCCTTAAGTTTCTGTTCCATGGCTTCCGT
TGCCAAACCTGTGGCTACAAGTTCCACCAGCATTGTTCCTCCAAGGTCCCCACAGTCTGTGTTGACATGA
GTACCAACCGCCAACAGTTCTACCACAGTGTCCAGGATTTGTCCGGAGGCTCCAGACAGCATGAGGCTCC
CTCGAACCGCCCCCTGAATGAGTTGCTAACCCCCCAGGGTCCCAGCCCCCGCACCCAGCACTGTGACCCG
GAGCACTTCCCCTTCCCTGCCCCAGCCAATGCCCCCCTACAGCGCATCCGCTCCACGTGCACTCCCAACG
TCCATATGGTCAGCACCACGGCCCCCATGGACTCCAACCTCATCCAGCTCACTGGCCAGAGTTTCAGCAC
TGATGCTGCCGGTAGTAGAGGAGGTAGTGATGGAACCCCCCGGGGGAGCCCCAGCCCAGCCAGCGTGTCC
TCGGGGAGGAAGTCCCCACATTCCAAGTCACCAGCAGAGCAGCGCGAGCGGAAGTCCTTGGCCGATGACA
AGAAGAAAGTGAAGAACCTGGGGTACCGGGACTCAGGCTATTACTGGGAGGTACCACCCAGTGAGGTGCA
GCTGCTGAAGAGGATCGGGACGGGCTCGTTTGGCACCGTGTTTCGAGGGCGGTGGCATGGCGATGTGGCC
GTGAAGGTGCTCAAGGTGTCCCAGCCCACAGCTGAGCAGGCCCAGGCTTTCAAGAATGAGATGCAGGTGC
TCAGGAAGACGCGACATGTCAACATCTTGCTGTTTATGGGCTTCATGACCCGGCCGGGATTTGCCATCAT
CACACAGTGGTGTGAGGGCTCCAGCCTCTACCATCACCTGCATGTGGCCGACACACGCTTCGACATGGTC
CAGCTCATCGACGTGGCCCGGCAGACTGCCCAGGGCATGGACTACCTCCATGCCAAGAACATCATCCACC
GAGATCTCAAGTCTAACAACATCTTCCTACATGAGGGGCTCACGGTGAAGATCGGTGACTTTGGCTTGGC
CACAGTGAAGACTCGATGGAGCGGGGCCCAGCCCTTGGAGCAGCCCTCAGGATCTGTGCTGTGGATGGCA
GCTGAGGTGATCCGTATGCAGGACCCGAACCCCTACAGCTTCCAGTCAGACGTCTATGCCTACGGGGTTG
TGCTCTACGAGCTTATGACTGGCTCACTGCCTTACAGCCACATTGGCTGCCGTGACCAGATTATCTTTAT
GGTGGGCCGTGGCTATCTGTCCCCGGACCTCAGCAAAATCTCCAGCAACTGCCCCAAGGCCATGCGGCGC
CTGCTGTCTGACTGCCTCAAGTTCCAGCGGGAGGAGCGGCCCCTCTTCCCCCAGATCCTGGCCACAATTG
AGCTGCTGCAACGGTCACTCCCCAAGATTGAGCGGAGTGCCTCGGAACCCTCCTTGCACCGCACCCAGGC
CGATGAGTTGCCTGCCTGCCTACTCAGCGCAGCCCGCCTTGTGCCTTAGCCCAACTTTCTTGTACAAAGT
TGGCATTATAAGAAAGCATTGCTTATCAATTTGTTGCAACGAACAGGTCACTATCAGTCAAAATAAAATC
ATTATTTGCCATCCAGCTGATATCCCCTATAGTGAGTCGTATTACATGGTCATAGCTGTTTCCTGGCAGC
TCTGGCCCGTGTCTCAAAATCTCTGATGTTACATTGCACAAGATAAAAATATATCATCATGCCTCCTCTA
GACCAGCCAGGACAGAAATGCCTCGACTTCGCTGCTACCCAAGGTTGCCGGGTGACGCACACCGTGGAAA
CGGATGAAGGCACGAACCCAGTGGACATAAGCCTGTTCGGTTCGTAAGCTGTAATGCAAGTAGCGTATGC
GCTCACGCAACTGGTCCAGAACCTTGACCGAACGCAGCGGTGGTAACGGCGCAGTGGCGGTTTTCATGGC
TTGTTATGACTGTTTTTTTGGGGTACAGTCTATGCCTCGGGCATCCAAGCAGCAAGCGCGTTACGCCGTG
GGTCGATGTTTGATGTTATGGAGCAGCAACGATGTTACGCAGCAGGGCAGTCGCCCTAAAACAAAGTTAA
ACATTATGAGGGAAGCGGTGATCGCCGAAGTATCGACTCAACTATCAGAGGTAGTTGGCGTCATCGAGCG
CCATCTCGAACCGACGTTGCTGGCCGTACATTTGTACGGCTCCGCAGTGGATGGCGGCCTGAAGCCACAC
AGTGATATTGATTTGCTGGTTACGGTGACCGTAAGGCTTGATGAAACAACGCGGCGAGCTTTGATCAACG
ACCTTTTGGAAACTTCGGCTTCCCCTGGAGAGAGCGAGATTCTCCGCGCTGTAGAAGTCACCATTGTTGT
GCACGACGACATCATTCCGTGGCGTTATCCAGCTAAGCGCGAACTGCAATTTGGAGAATGGCAGCGCAAT
GACATTCTTGCAGGTATCTTCGAGCCAGCCACGATCGACATTGATCTGGCTATCTTGCTGACAAAAGCAA
GAGAACATAGCGTTGCCTTGGTAGGTCCAGCGGCGGAGGAACTCTTTGATCCGGTTCCTGAACAGGATCT
ATTTGAGGCGCTAAATGAAACCTTAACGCTATGGAACTCGCCGCCCGACTGGGCTGGCGATGAGCGAAAT
GTAGTGCTTACGTTGTCCCGCATTTGGTACAGCGCAGTAACCGGCAAAATCGCGCCGAAGGATGTCGCTG
CCGACTGGGCAATGGAGCGCCTGCCGGCCCAGTATCAGCCCGTCATACTTGAAGCTAGACAGGCTTATCT
TGGACAAGAAGAAGATCGCTTGGCCTCGCGCGCAGATCAGTTGGAAGAATTTGTCCACTACGTGAAAGGC
GAGATCACCAAGGTAGTCGGCAAATAACCCTCGAGCCACCCATGACCAAAATCCCTTAACGTGAGTTACG
CGTCGTTCCACTGAGCGTCAGACCCCGTAGAAAAGATCAAAGGATCTTCTTGAGATCCTTTTTTTCTGCG
CGTAATCTGCTGCTTGCAAACAAAAAAACCACCGCTACCAGCGGTGGTTTGTTTGCCGGATCAAGAGCTA
CCAACTCTTTTTCCGAAGGTAACTGGCTTCAGCAGAGCGCAGATACCAAATACTGTTCTTCTAGTGTAGC
CGTAGTTAGGCCACCACTTCAAGAACTCTGTAGCACCGCCTACATACCTCGCTCTGCTAATCCTGTTACC
AGTGGCTGCTGCCAGTGGCGATAAGTCGTGTCTTACCGGGTTGGACTCAAGACGATAGTTACCGGATAAG
GCGCAGCGGTCGGGCTGAACGGGGGGTTCGTGCACACAGCCCAGCTTGGAGCGAACGACCTACACCGAAC
TGAGATACCTACAGCGTGAGCTATGAGAAAGCGCCACGCTTCCCGAAGGGAGAAAGGCGGACAGGTATCC
GGTAAGCGGCAGGGTCGGAACAGGAGAGCGCACGAGGGAGCTTCCAGGGGGAAACGCCTGGTATCTTTAT
AGTCCTGTCGGGTTTCGCCACCTCTGACTTGAGCGTCGATTTTTGTGATGCTCGTCAGGGGGGCGGAGCC
TATGGAAAAACGCCAGCAACGCGGCCTTTTTACGGTTCCTGGCCTTTTGCTGGCCTTTTGCTCACATGTT
CTTTCCTGCGTTATCCCCTGATTCTGTGGATAACCGTATTACCGCCTTTGAGTGAGCTGATACCGCTCGC
CGCAGCCGAACGACCGAGCGCAGCGAGTCAGTGAGCGAGGAAGCGGAAGAGCGCCCAATACGCAAACCGC
CTCTCCCCGCGCGTTGGCCGATTCATTAATGCAGCTGGCACGACAGGTTTCCCGACTGGAAAGCGGGCAG
TGAGCGCAACGCAATTAATACGCGTACCGCTAGCCAGGAAGAGTTTGTAGAAACGCAAAAAGGCCATCCG
TCAGGATGGCCTTCTGCTTAGTTTGATGCCTGGCAGTTTATGGCGGGCGTCCTGCCCGCCACCCTCCGGG
CCGTTGCTTCACAACGTTCAAATCCGCTCCCGGCGGATTTGTCCTACTCAGGAGAGCGTTCACCGACAAA
CAACAGATAAAACGAAAGGCCCAGTCTTCCGACTGAGCCTTTCGTTTTATTTGATGCCT
