>Addgene plasmid #82907 | pDONR223_ARAF_p.S214C | depositor partial sequence | sequence record 157633 | Insert sequence
ATGGAGCCACCACGGGGCCCCCCTGCCAATGGGGCCGAGCCATCCCGGGCAGTGGGCACCGTCAAAGTAT
ACCTGCCCAACAAGCAACGCACGGTGGTGACTGTCCGGGATGGCATGAGTGTCTACGACTCTCTAGACAA
GGCCCTGAAGGTGCGGGGTCTAAATCAGGACTGCTGTGTGGTCTACCGACTCATCAAGGGACGAAAGACG
GTCACTGCCTGGGACACAGCCATTGCTCCCCTGGATGGCGAGGAGCTCATTGTCGAGGTCCTTGAAGATG
TCCCGCTGACCATGCACAATTTTGTACGGAAGACCTTCTTCAGCCTGGCGTTCTGTGACTTCTGCCTTAA
GTTTCTGTTCCATGGCTTCCGTTGCCAAACCTGTGGCTACAAGTTCCACCAGCATTGTTCCTCCAAGGTC
CCCACAGTCTGTGTTGACATGAGTACCAACCGCCAACAGTTCTACCACAGTGTCCAGGATTTGTCCGGAG
GCTCCAGACAGCATGAGGCTCCCTCGAACCGCCCCCTGAATGAGTTGCTAACCCCCCAGGGTCCCAGCCC
CCGCACCCAGCACTGTGACCCGGAGCACTTCCCCTTCCCTGCCCCAGCCAATGCCCCCCTACAGCGCATC
CGCTCCACGTGCACTCCCAACGTCCATATGGTCAGCACCACGGCCCCCATGGACTCCAACCTCATCCAGC
TCACTGGCCAGAGTTTCAGCACTGATGCTGCCGGTAGTAGAGGAGGTAGTGATGGAACCCCCCGGGGGAG
CCCCAGCCCAGCCAGCGTGTCCTCGGGGAGGAAGTCCCCACATTCCAAGTCACCAGCAGAGCAGCGCGAG
CGGAAGTCCTTGGCCGATGACAAGAAGAAAGTGAAGAACCTGGGGTACCGGGACTCAGGCTATTACTGGG
AGGTACCACCCAGTGAGGTGCAGCTGCTGAAGAGGATCGGGACGGGCTCGTTTGGCACCGTGTTTCGAGG
GCGGTGGCATGGCGATGTGGCCGTGAAGGTGCTCAAGGTGTCCCAGCCCACAGCTGAGCAGGCCCAGGCT
TTCAAGAATGAGATGCAGGTGCTCAGGAAGACGCGACATGTCAACATCTTGCTGTTTATGGGCTTCATGA
CCCGGCCGGGATTTGCCATCATCACACAGTGGTGTGAGGGCTCCAGCCTCTACCATCACCTGCATGTGGC
CGACACACGCTTCGACATGGTCCAGCTCATCGACGTGGCCCGGCAGACTGCCCAGGGCATGGACTACCTC
CATGCCAAGAACATCATCCACCGAGATCTCAAGTCTAACAACATCTTCCTACATGAGGGGCTCACGGTGA
AGATCGGTGACTTTGGCTTGGCCACAGTGAAGACTCGATGGAGCGGGGCCCAGCCCTTGGAGCAGCCCTC
AGGATCTGTGCTGTGGATGGCAGCTGAGGTGATCCGTATGCAGGACCCGAACCCCTACAGCTTCCAGTCA
GACGTCTATGCCTACGGGGTTGTGCTCTACGAGCTTATGACTGGCTCACTGCCTTACAGCCACATTGGCT
GCCGTGACCAGATTATCTTTATGGTGGGCCGTGGCTATCTGTCCCCGGACCTCAGCAAAATCTCCAGCAA
CTGCCCCAAGGCCATGCGGCGCCTGCTGTCTGACTGCCTCAAGTTCCAGCGGGAGGAGCGGCCCCTCTTC
CCCCAGATCCTGGCCACAATTGAGCTGCTGCAACGGTCACTCCCCAAGATTGAGCGGAGTGCCTCGGAAC
CCTCCTTGCACCGCACCCAGGCCGATGAGTTGCCTGCCTGCCTACTCAGCGCAGCCCGCCTTGTGCCTTA
G
